>Addgene plasmid #127383 | UAS-u(S)Cas9 | addgene full sequence | sequence record 308951 | Addgene NGS Result
CTAAATTGTAAGCGTTAATATTTTGTTAAAATTCGCGTTAAATTTTTGTTAAATCAGCTCATTTTTTAAC
CAATAGGCCGAAATCGGCAAAATCCCTTATAAATCAAAAGAATAGACCGAGATAGGGT
[37 nt withheld, positions 129-165]
AAAGAACGTGGACTCCAACGTCAAAGG
[49 nt withheld, positions 193-241]
T
[91 nt withheld, positions 243-333]
G
[124 nt withheld, positions 335-458]
CCCATTCGCCATTCAGGCTGCGCAACTGTTGGGAAGGGCGATCGGTGCGGGCCTCTTCGCTATTACGCCA
GCTGGCGAAAGGGGGATGTGCTGCAAGGCGATTAAGTTGGGTAACGCCAGGGTTTTCCCAGTCACGACGT
TGTAAAACGACGGCCAGTGAATTGTAATACGACTCACTATAGGGCGAATTGGGTACGTACCGGGCCCCTA
GTATGTATGTAAGTTAATAAAACCCATTTTTGCGGAAAGTAGATAAAAAAAACATTTTTTTTTTTTACTG
CACTGGATATCATTGAACTTATCTGATCAGTTTTAAATTTACTTCGATCCAAGGGTATTTGATGTACCAG
GTTCTTTCGATTACCTCTCACTCAAAATGACATTCCACTCAAAGTCAGCGCTGTTTGCCTCCTTCTCTGT
CCACAGAAATATCGCCGTCTCTTTCGCCGCTGCGTCCGCTATCTCTTTCGCCACCGTTTGTAGCGTTACG
TAGCGTCAATGTCCGCCTTCAGTTGCATTTTGTCAGCGGTTTCGTGACGAAGCTCCAAGCGGTTTACGCC
ATCAATTAAACACAAAGTGCTGTGCCAAAACTCCTCTCGCTTCTTATTTTTGTTTGTTTTTTGAGTGATT
GGGGTGGTGATTGGTTTTGGGTGGGTAAGCAGGGGAAAGTGTGAAAAATCCCGGCAATGGGCCAAGAGGA
TCAGGAGCTATTAATTCGCGGAGGCAGCAAACACCCATCTGCCGAGCATCTGAACAATGTGAGTAGTACA
TGTGCATACATCTTAAGTTCACTTGATCTATAGGAACTGCGATTGCAACATCAAATTGTCTGCGGCGTGA
GAACTGCGACCCACAAAAATCCCAAACCGCAATTGCACAAACAAATAGTGACACGAAACAGATTATTCTG
GTAGCTGTTCTCGCTATATAAGACAATTTTTGAGATCATATCATGATCAAGACATCTAAAGGCATTCATT
TTCGACTATATTCTTTTTTACAAAAAATATAACAACCAGATATTTTAAGCTGATCCTAGATGCACAAAAA
ATAAATAAAAGTATAAACCTACTTCGTAGGATACTTCGGGGTACTTTTTGTTCTGGGTTAGATGAGCATA
ACGCTTGTAGTTGATATTTGAGATCCCCTATCATTGCAGGGTGACAGCGGAGCGGCTTCGCAGAGCTGCA
TTAACCAGGGCTTCGGGCAGGCCAAAAACTACGGCACGCTCCGGCCACCCAGTCCGCCGGAGGACTCCGG
TTCAGGGAGCGGCCAACTAGCCGAGAACCTCACCTATGCCTGGCACAATATGGACATCTTTGGGGCGGTC
AATCAGCCGGGCTCCGGATGGCGGCAGCTGGTCAACCGGACACGCGGACTATTCTGCAACGAGCGACACA
TACCGGCGCCCAGGAAACATTTGCTCAAGAACGGTGAGTTTCTATTCGCAGTCGGCTGATCTGTGTGAAA
TCTTAATAAAGGGTCCAATTACCAATTTGAAACTCAGTTTGCGGCGTGGCCTATCCGGGCGAACTTTTGG
CCGTGATGGGCAGTTCCGGTGCCGGAAAGACGACCCTGCTGAATGCCCTTGCCTTTCGATCGCCGCAGGG
CATCCAAGTATCGCCATCCGGGATGCGACTGCTCAATGGCCAACCTGTGGACGCCAAGGAGATGCAGGCC
AGGTGCGCCTATGTCCAGCAGGATGACCTCTTTATCGGCTCCCTAACGGCCAGGGAACACCTGATTTTCC
AAGCCATGGTGCGGATGCCACGACATCTGACCTATCGGCAGCGAGTGGCCCGCGTGGATCAGGTGATCCA
GGAGCTTTCGCTCAGCAAATGTCAGCACACGATCATCGGTGTGCCCGGCAGGGTGAAAGGTCTGTCCGGC
GGAGAAAGGAAGCGTCTGGCATTCGCCTCCGAGGCTCTAACCGATCCGCCGCTTCTGATCTGCGATGAGC
CCACCTCCGGACTGGACTCCTTTACCGCCCACAGCGTCGTCCAGGTGCTGAAGAAGCTGTCGCAGAAGGG
CAAGACCGTCATCCTGACCATTCATCAGCCGTCTTCCGAGCTGTTTGAGCTCTTTGACAAGATCCTTCTG
ATGGCCGAGGGCAGGGTAGCTTTCTTGGGCACTCCCAGCGAAGCCGTCGACTTCTTTTCCTAGTGAGTTC
GATGTGTTTATTAAGGGTATCTAGTATTACATAACATCTCAACTCCTATCCAGCGTGGGTGCCCAGTGTC
CTACCAACTACAATCCGGCGGACTTTTACGTACAGGTGTTGGCCGTTGTGCCCGGACGGGAGATCGAGTC
CCGTGATCGGATCGCCAAGATATGCGACAATTTTGCCATTAGCAAAGTAGCCCGGGATATGGAGCAGTTG
TTGGCCACCAAAAATCTGGAGAAGCCACTGGAGCAGCCGGAGAATGGGTACACCTACAAGGCCACCTGGT
TCATGCAGTTCCGGGCGGTCCTGTGGCGATCCTGGCTGTCGGTGCTCAAGGAACCACTCCTCGTAAAAGT
GCGACTTATTCAGACAACGGTGAGTGGTTCCAGTGGAAACAAATGATATAACGCTTACAATTCTTGGAAA
CAAATTCGCTAGATTTTAGATAGAATTGCCTGATTCCACACCCTTCTTAGTTTTTTTCAATGAGATGTAT
AGTTTATAGTTTTGCAGAAGATAAATAAATTTCATTTAACTCGCGAATATTAATGAGATGCGAGTAACAT
TTTAATTTGCAGATGGTTGCCATCTTGATTGGCCTCATCTTTTTGGGCCAACAACTCACGCAAGTGGGTG
TGATGAATATCAACGGAGCCATCTTCCTCTTCCTGACCAACATGACCTTTCAAAACGTCTTTGCCACGAT
AAATGTAAGTCATGTTTAGAATACATTTGCATTTCAATAATTTACTAACTTTCTAATGAATCGATTCGAT
TTAGGTGTTCACCTCAGAGCTGCCAGTTTTTATGAGGGAGGCCCGAAGTCGACTTTATCGCTGTGACACA
TACTTTCTGGGCAAAACGATTGCCGAATTGCCGCTTTTTCTCACAGTGCCACTGGTCTTCACGGCGATTG
CCTATCCGATGATCGGACTGCGGGCCGGAGTGCTGCACTTCTTCAACTGCCTGGCGCTGGTCACTCTGGT
GGCCAATGTGTCAACGTCCTTCGGATATCTAATATCCTGCGCCAGCTCCTCGACCTCGATGGCGCTGTCT
GTGGGTCCGCCGGTTATCATACCATTCCTGCTCTTTGGCGGCTTCTTCTTGAACTCGGGCTCGGTGCCAG
TATACCTCAAATGGTTGTCGTACCTCTCATGGTTCCGTTACGCCAACGAGGGTCTGCTGATTAACCAATG
GGCGGACGTGGAGCCGGGCGAAATTAGCTGCACATCGTCGAACACCACGTGCCCCAGTTCGGGCAAGGTC
ATCCTGGAGACGCTTAACTTCTCCGCCGCCGATCTGCCGCTGGACTACGTGGGTCTGGCCATTCTCATCG
TGAGCTTCCGGGTGCTCGCATATCTGGCTCTAAGACTTCGGGCCCGACGCAAGGAGTAGCCGACATATAT
CCGAAATAACTGCTTGTTTTTTTTTTTTACCATTATTACCATCGTGTTTACTGTTTATTGCCCCCTCAAA
AAGCTAATGTAATTATATTTGTGCCAATAAAAACAAGATATGACCTATAGAATACAAGTATTTCCCCTTC
GAACATCCCCACAAGTAGACTTTGGATTTGTCTTCTAACCAAAAGACTTACACACCTGCATACCTTACAT
CAAAAACTCGTTTATCGCTACATAAAACACCGGGATATATTTTTTATATACATACTTTTCAAATCGCGCG
CCCTCTTCATAATTCACCTCCACCACACCACGTTTCGTAGTTGCTCTTTCGCTGTCTCCCACCCGCTCTC
CGCAACACATTCACCTTTTGTTCGACGACCTTGGAGCGACTGTCGTTAGTTCCGCGCGATTCGGTTCGCT
CAAATGGTTCCGAGTGGTTCATTTCGTCTCAATAGAAATTAGTAATAAATATTTGTATGTACAATTTATT
TGCTCCAATATATTTGTATATATTTCCCTCACAGCTATATTTATTCTAATTTAATATTATGACTTTTTAA
GGTAATTTTTTGTGACCTGTTCGGAGTGATTAGCGTTACAATTTGAACTGAAAGTGACATCCAGTGTTTG
TTCCTTGTGTAGATGCATCTCAAAAAAATGGTGGGCATAATAGTGTTGTTTATATATATCAAAAATAACA
ACTATAATAATAAGAATACATTTAATTTAGAAAATGCTTGGATTTCACTGGAACTAGGCTAGCATAACTT
CGTATAATGTATGCTATACGAAGTTATGCTAGCGGATCCAAGCTTGCATGCCTGCAGGTCGGAGTACTGT
CCTCCGAGCGGAGTACTGTCCTCCGAGCGGAGTACTGTCCTCCGAGCGGAGTACTGTCCTCCGAGCGGAG
TACTGTCCTCCGAGCGGAGACTCTAGCGAGCGCCGGAGTATAAATAGAGGCGCTTCGTCTACGGAGCGAC
AATTCAATTCAAACAAGCAAAGTGAACACGTCGCTAAGCGAAAGCTAAGCAAATAAACAAGCGCAGCTGA
ACAAGCTAAACAATCTGCAGTAAAGTGCAAGTTAAAGTGAATCAATTAAAAGTAACCAGCAACCAAGTAA
ATCAACTGCAACTACTGAAATCTGCCAAGAAGTAATTATTGAATACAAGAAGAGAACTCTGAATAGGGAA
TTGGGAATTCCAACATGGTGAGCAAGGGCGAGGAGCTGTTCACCGGGGTGGTGCCCATCCTGGTCGAGCT
GGACGGCTCTAGATAATAACATGGACAAGAAGTACTCCATTGGGCTCGATATCGGCACAAACAGCGTCGG
CTGGGCCGTCATTACGGACGAGTACAAGGTGCCGAGCAAAAAATTCAAAGTTCTGGGCAATACCGATCGC
CACAGCATAAAGAAGAACCTCATTGGCGCCCTCCTGTTCGACTCCGGGGAGACGGCCGAAGCCACGCGGC
TCAAAAGAACAGCACGGCGCAGATATACCCGCAGAAAGAATCGGATCTGCTACCTGCAGGAGATCTTTAG
TAATGAGATGGCTAAGGTGGATGACTCTTTCTTCCATAGGCTGGAGGAGTCCTTTTTGGTGGAGGAGGAT
AAAAAGCACGAGCGCCACCCAATCTTTGGCAATATCGTGGACGAGGTGGCGTACCATGAAAAGTACCCAA
CCATATATCATCTGAGGAAGAAGCTTGTAGACAGTACTGATAAGGCTGACTTGCGGTTGATCTATCTCGC
GCTGGCGCATATGATCAAATTTCGGGGACACTTCCTCATCGAGGGGGACCTGAACCCAGACAACAGCGAT
GTCGACAAACTCTTTATCCAACTGGTTCAGACTTACAATCAGCTTTTCGAAGAGAACCCGATCAACGCAT
CCGGAGTTGACGCCAAAGCAATCCTGAGCGCTAGGCTGTCCAAATCCCGGCGGCTCGAAAACCTCATCGC
ACAGCTCCCTGGGGAGAAGAAGAACGGCCTGTTTGGTAATCTTATCGCCCTGTCACTCGGGCTGACCCCC
AACTTTAAATCTAACTTCGACCTGGCCGAAGATGCCAAGCTTCAACTGAGCAAAGACACCTACGATGATG
ATCTCGACAATCTGCTGGCCCAGATCGGCGACCAGTACGCAGACCTTTTTTTGGCGGCAAAGAACCTGTC
AGACGCCATTCTGCTGAGTGATATTCTGCGAGTGAACACGGAGATCACCAAAGCTCCGCTGAGCGCTAGT
ATGATCAAGCGCTATGATGAGCACCACCAAGACTTGACTTTGCTGAAGGCCCTTGTCAGACAGCAACTGC
CTGAGAAGTACAAGGAAATTTTCTTCGATCAGTCTAAAAATGGCTACGCCGGATACATTGACGGCGGAGC
AAGCCAGGAGGAATTTTACAAATTTATTAAGCCCATCTTGGAAAAAATGGACGGCACCGAGGAGCTGCTG
GTAAAGCTTAACAGAGAAGATCTGTTGCGCAAACAGCGCACTTTCGACAATGGAAGCATCCCCCACCAGA
TTCACCTGGGCGAACTGCACGCTATCCTCAGGCGGCAAGAGGATTTCTACCCCTTTTTGAAAGATAACAG
GGAAAAGATTGAGAAAATCCTCACATTTCGGATACCCTACTATGTAGGCCCCCTCGCCCGGGGAAATTCC
AGATTCGCGTGGATGACTCGCAAATCAGAAGAGACCATCACTCCCTGGAACTTCGAGGAAGTCGTGGATA
AGGGGGCCTCTGCCCAGTCCTTCATCGAAAGGATGACTAACTTTGATAAAAATCTGCCTAACGAAAAGGT
GCTTCCTAAACACTCTCTGCTGTACGAGTACTTCACAGTTTATAACGAGCTCACCAAGGTCAAATACGTC
ACAGAAGGGATGAGAAAGCCAGCATTCCTGTCTGGAGAGCAGAAGAAAGCTATCGTGGACCTCCTCTTCA
AGACGAACCGGAAAGTTACCGTGAAACAGCTCAAAGAAGACTATTTCAAAAAGATTGAATGTTTCGACTC
TGTTGAAATCAGCGGAGTGGAGGATCGCTTCAACGCATCCCTGGGAACGTATCACGATCTCCTGAAAATC
ATTAAAGACAAGGACTTCCTGGACAATGAGGAGAACGAGGACATTCTTGAGGACATTGTCCTCACCCTTA
CGTTGTTTGAAGATAGGGAGATGATTGAAGAACGCTTGAAAACTTACGCTCATCTCTTCGACGACAAAGT
CATGAAACAGCTCAAGAGGCGCCGATATACAGGATGGGGGCGGCTGTCAAGAAAACTGATCAATGGGATC
CGAGACAAGCAGAGTGGAAAGACAATCCTGGATTTTCTTAAGTCCGATGGATTTGCCAACCGGAACTTCA
TGCAGTTGATCCATGATGACTCTCTCACCTTTAAGGAGGACATCCAGAAAGCACAAGTTTCTGGCCAGGG
GGACAGTCTTCACGAGCACATCGCTAATCTTGCAGGTAGCCCAGCTATCAAAAAGGGAATACTGCAGACC
GTTAAGGTCGTGGATGAACTCGTCAAAGTAATGGGAAGGCATAAGCCCGAGAATATCGTTATCGAGATGG
CCCGAGAGAACCAAACTACCCAGAAGGGACAGAAGAACAGTAGGGAAAGGATGAAGAGGATTGAAGAGGG
TATAAAAGAACTGGGGTCCCAAATCCTTAAGGAACACCCAGTTGAAAACACCCAGCTTCAGAATGAGAAG
CTCTACCTGTACTACCTGCAGAACGGCAGGGACATGTACGTGGATCAGGAACTGGACATCAATCGGCTCT
CCGACTACGACGTGGATCATATCGTGCCCCAGTCTTTTCTCAAAGATGATTCTATTGATAATAAAGTGTT
GACAAGATCCGATAAAAATAGAGGGAAGAGTGATAACGTCCCCTCAGAAGAAGTTGTCAAGAAAATGAAA
AATTATTGGCGGCAGCTGCTGAACGCCAAACTGATCACACAACGGAAGTTCGATAATCTGACTAAGGCTG
AACGAGGTGGCCTGTCTGAGTTGGATAAAGCCGGCTTCATCAAAAGGCAGCTTGTTGAGACACGCCAGAT
CACCAAGCACGTGGCCCAAATTCTCGATTCACGCATGAACACCAAGTACGATGAAAATGACAAACTGATT
CGAGAGGTGAAAGTTATTACTCTGAAGTCTAAGCTGGTCTCAGATTTCAGAAAGGACTTTCAGTTTTATA
AGGTGAGAGAGATCAACAATTACCACCATGCGCATGATGCCTACCTGAATGCAGTGGTAGGCACTGCACT
TATCAAAAAATATCCCAAGCTTGAATCTGAATTTGTTTACGGAGACTATAAAGTGTACGATGTTAGGAAA
ATGATCGCAAAGTCTGAGCAGGAAATAGGCAAGGCCACCGCTAAGTACTTCTTTTACAGCAATATTATGA
ATTTTTTCAAGACCGAGATTACACTGGCCAATGGAGAGATTCGGAAGCGACCACTTATCGAAACAAACGG
AGAAACAGGAGAAATCGTGTGGGACAAGGGTAGGGATTTCGCGACAGTCCGGAAGGTCCTGTCCATGCCG
CAGGTGAACATCGTTAAAAAGACCGAAGTACAGACCGGAGGCTTCTCCAAGGAAAGTATCCTCCCGAAAA
GGAACAGCGACAAGCTGATCGCACGCAAAAAAGATTGGGACCCCAAGAAATACGGCGGATTCGATTCTCC
TACAGTCGCTTACAGTGTACTGGTTGTGGCCAAAGTGGAGAAAGGGAAGTCTAAAAAACTCAAAAGCGTC
AAGGAACTGCTGGGCATCACAATCATGGAGCGATCAAGCTTCGAAAAAAACCCCATCGACTTTCTCGAGG
CGAAAGGATATAAAGAGGTCAAAAAAGACCTCATCATTAAGCTTCCCAAGTACTCTCTCTTTGAGCTTGA
AAACGGCCGGAAACGAATGCTCGCTAGTGCGGGCGAGCTGCAGAAAGGTAACGAGCTGGCACTGCCCTCT
AAATACGTTAATTTCTTGTATCTGGCCAGCCACTATGAAAAGCTCAAAGGGTCTCCCGAAGATAATGAGC
AGAAGCAGCTGTTCGTGGAACAACACAAACACTACCTTGATGAGATCATCGAGCAAATAAGCGAATTCTC
CAAAAGAGTGATCCTCGCCGACGCTAACCTCGATAAGGTGCTTTCTGCTTACAATAAGCACAGGGATAAG
CCCATCAGGGAGCAGGCAGAAAACATTATCCACTTGTTTACTCTGACCAACTTGGGCGCGCCTGCAGCCT
TCAAGTACTTCGACACCACCATAGACAGAAAGCGGTACACCTCTACAAAGGAGGTCCTGGACGCCACACT
GATTCATCAGTCAATTACGGGGCTCTATGAAACAAGAATCGACCTCTCTCAGCTCGGTGGAGACAGCAGG
GCTGACCCCAAGAAGAAGAGGAAGGTGTGAGCTAGCGGATCTTTGTGAAGGAACCTTACTTCTGTGGTGT
GACATAATTGGACAAACTACCTACAGAGATTTAAAGCTCTAAGGTAAATATAAAATTTTTAAGTGTATAA
TGTGTTAAACTACTGATTCTAATTGTTTGTGTATTTTAGATTCCAACCTATGGAACTGATGAATGGGAGC
AGTGGTGGAATGCCTTTAATGAGGAAAACCTGTTTTGCTCAGAAGAAATGCCATCTAGTGATGATGAGGC
TACTGCTGACTCTCAACATTCTACTCCTCCAAAAAAGAAGAGAAAGGTAGAAGACCCCAAGGACTTTCCT
TCAGAATTGCTAAGTTTTTTGAGTCATGCTGTGTTTAGTAATAGAACTCTTGCTTGCTTTGCTATTTACA
CCACAAAGGAAAAAGCTGCACTGCTATACAAGAAAATTATGGAAAAATATTTGATGTATAGTGCCTTGAC
TAGAGATCATAATCAGCCATACCACATTTGTAGAGGTTTTACTTGCTTTAAAAAACCTCCCACACCTCCC
CCTGAACCTGAAACATAAAATGAATGCAATTGTTGTTGTTAACTTGTTTATTGCAGCTTATAATGGTTAC
AAATAAAGCAATAGCATCACAAATTTCACAAATAAAGCATTTTTTTCACTGCATTCTAGTTGTGGTTTGT
CCAAACTCATCAATGTATCTTATCATGTCTGGATCCACTAGTGTCGACGATGTAGGTCACGGTCTCGAAG
CCGCGGTGCGGGTGCCAGGGCGTGCCCTTGGGCTCCCCGGGCGCGTACTCCACCTCACCCATCTGGTCCA
TCATGATGAACGGGTCGAGGTGGCGGTAGTTGATCCCGGCGAACGCGCGGCGCACCGGGAAGCCCTCGCC
CTCGAAACCGCTGGGCGCGGTGGTCACGGTGAGCACGGGACGTGCGACGGCGTCGGCGGGTGCGGATACG
CGGGGCAGCGTCAGCGGGTTCTCGACGGTCACGGCGGGCATGTCGACACTAGTTCTAGCCAGCTTTTGTT
CCCTTTAGTGAGGGTTAATTTCGAGCTTGGCGTAATCATGGTCATAGCTGTTTCCTGTGTGAAATTGTTA
TCCGCTCACAATTCCACACAACATACGAGCCGGAAGCATAAAGTGTAAAGCCTGGGGTGCCTAATGAGTG
AGCTAACTCACATTAATTGCGTTGCGCTCACTGCCCGCTTTCCAGTCGGGAAACCTGTCGTGCCAGCTGC
ATTAATGAATCGGCCAACGCGCGGGGAGAGGCGGTTTGCGTATTGGGCGCTCTTCCGCTTCCTCGCTCAC
TGACTCGCTGCGCTCGGTCGTTCGGCTGCGGCGAGCGGTATCAGCTCACTCAAAGGCGGTAATACGGTTA
TCCACAGAATCAGGGGATAACGCAGGAAAGAACATGTGAGCAAAAGGCCAGCAAAAGGCCAGGAACCGTA
AAAAGGCCGCGTTGCTGGCGTTTTTCCATAGGCTCCGCCCCCCTGACGAGCATCACAAAAATCGACGCTC
AAGTCAGAGGTGGCGAAACCCGACAGGACTATAAAGATACCAGGCGTTTCCCCCTGGAAGCTCCCTCGTG
CGCTCTCCTGTTCCGACCCTGCCGCTTACCGGATACCTGTCCGCCTTTCTCCCTTCGGGAAGCGTGGCGC
TTTCTCATAGCTCACGCTGTAGGTATCTCAGTTCGGTGTAGGTCGTTCGCTCCAAGCTGGGCTGTGTGCA
CGAACCCCCCGTTCAGCCCGACCGCTGCGCCTTATCCGGTAACTATCGTCTTGAGTCCAACCCGGTAAGA
CACGACTTATCGCCACTGGCAGCAGCCACTGGTAACAGGATTAGCAGAGCGAGGTATGTAGGCGGTGCTA
CAGAGTTCTTGAAGTGGTGGCCTAACTACGGCTACACTAGAAGAACAGTATTTGGTATCTGCGCTCTGCT
GAAGCCAGTTACCTTCGGAAAAAGAGTTGGTAGCTCTTGATCCGGCAAACAAACCACCGCTGGTAGCGGT
GGTTTTTTTGTTTGCAAGCAGCAGATTACGCGCAGAAAAAAAGGATCTCAAGAAGATCCTTTGATCTTTT
CTACGGGGTCTGACGCTCAGTGGAACGAAAACTCACGTTAAGGGATTTTGGTCATGAGATTATCAAAAAG
GATCTTCACCTAGATCCTTTTAAATTAAAAATGAAGTTTTAAATCAATCTAAAGTATATATGAGTAAACT
TGGTCTGACAGTTACCAATGCTTAATCAGTGAGGCACCTATCTCAGCGATCTGTCTATTTCGTTCATCCA
TAGTTGCCTGACTCCCCGTCGTGTAGATAACTACGATACGGGAGGGCTTACCATCTGGCCCCAGTGCTGC
AATGATACCGCGAGACCCACGCTCACCGGCTCCAGATTTATCAGCAATAAACCAGCCAGCCGGAAGGGCC
GAGCGCAGAAGTGGTCCTGCAACTTTATCCGCCTCCATCCAGTCTATTAATTGTTGCCGGGAAGCTAGAG
TAAGTAGTTCGCCAGTTAATAGTTTGCGCAACGTTGTTGCCATTGCTACAGGCATCGTGGTGTCACGCTC
GTCGTTTGGTATGGCTTCATTCAGCTCCGGTTCCCAACGATCAAGGCGAGTTACATGATCCCCCATGTTG
TGCAAAAAAGCGGTTAGCTCCTTCGGTCCTCCGATCGTTGTCAGAAGTAAGTTGGCCGCAGTGTTATCAC
TCATGGTTATGGCAGCACTGCATAATTCTCTTACTGTCATGCCATCCGTAAGATGCTTTTCTGTGACTGG
TGAGTACTCAACCAAGTCATTCTGAGAATAGTGTATGCGGCGACCGAGTTGCTCTTGCCCGGCGTCAATA
CGGGATAATACCGCGCCACATAGCAGAACTTTAAAAGTGCTCATCATTGGAAAACGTTCTTCGGGGCGAA
AACTCTCAAGGATCTTACCGCTGTTGAGATCCAGTTCGATGTAACCCACTCGTGCACCCAACTGATCTTC
AGCATCTTTTACTTTCACCAGCGTTTCTGGGTGAGCAAAAACAGGAAGGCAAAATGCCGCAAAAAAGGGA
ATAAGGGCGACACGGAAATGTTGAATACTCATACTCTTCCTTTTTCAATATTATTGAAGCATTTATCAGG
GTTATTGTCTCATGAGCGGATACATATTTGAATGTATTTAGAAAAATAAACAAATAGGGGTTCCGCGCAC
ATTTCCCCGAAAAGTGCCAC
Features (pLannotate 1.2.2; 25 found; start..end, strand, type, name):
     30..458     -  rep_origin     f1 ori (sequence partly withheld): f1 bacteriophage origin of replication; arrow indicates direction of (+) strand synthesis
    463..620     -  CDS            lacZα (fragment): LacZα fragment of β-galactosidase; lacZ fragment
    623..641     +  promoter       T7 promoter: promoter for bacteriophage T7 RNA polymerase
    666..4785    +  gene           mini-white: white; This modified version of the white gene lacks part of the first intron.
   4792..4825    -  protein_bind   loxP: Cre-mediated recombination occurs in the 8-bp core sequence (GCATACAT). Cre recombinase
   4838..4859    -  misc_feature   MCS (fragment): pUC18/19 multiple cloning site
   4858..4952    +  protein_bind   5X UAS: five tandem copies of the "ScaI site" 17-mer CGGAGTACTGTCCTCCG, an upstream activating sequence (UAS) that efficiently binds yeast Gal4 (Webster et al., 1988; Pfeiffer et al., 2010) GAL4
   4971..5209    +  promoter       hsp70 promoter: Drosophila melanogaster hsp70Bb promoter
   5233..5295    +  CDS            VN155(I152L) (fragment): improved N-terminal fragment of mVenus for use in bimolecular fluorescence complementation (BiFC) (Kodama and Hu, 2010)
   5309..9412    +  CDS            cas9: CAS9_STRP1 - Also known as csn1 From Streptococcus pyogenes serotype M1.
   9456..9530    +  CDS            small t antigen (fragment): SV40 (simian virus 40) small t antigen
   9532..9597    +  intron         small t intron: SV40 (simian virus 40) small t antigen intron
   9727..9747    +  CDS            SV40 NLS: nuclear localization signal of SV40 (simian virus 40) large T antigen
   9754..9888    +  CDS            LT_POVHA (fragment): Protein inferred from homology: Swiss-Prot protein existence level 3. Isoform large T antigen is a key early protein essential for both driving viral replication and inducing cellular transformation. Plays a role in viral genome replication by driving entry of quiescent cells into the cell cycle and by autoregulating the synthesis of viral early mRNA. Displays highly oncogenic activities by corrupting the host cellular checkpoint mechanisms that guard cell division and the transcription, replication, and repair of DNA. Participates in the modulation of cellular gene expression preceeding viral
   9913..9996    +  CDS            large T antigen (fragment): large T antigen from SV40 (simian virus 40)
  10019..10153   +  polyA_signal   SV40 poly(A) signal: SV40 polyadenylation signal
  10182..10251   +  protein_bind   attB: attB site for the φC31 integrase (Groth et al., 2000) phage φC31 integrase
  10470..10488   -  promoter       T3 promoter: promoter for bacteriophage T3 RNA polymerase
  10531..10553   -  protein_bind   lac operator (fragment): The lac repressor binds to the lac operator to inhibit transcription in E. coli. This inhibition can be relieved by adding lactose or isopropyl-β-D-thiogalactopyranoside (IPTG). lac repressor encoded by lacI
  10557..10587   -  promoter       lac promoter: promoter for the E. coli lac operon
  10602..10623   -  protein_bind   CAP binding site: CAP binding activates transcription in the presence of cAMP. E. coli catabolite activator protein
  10636..10728   -  CDS            lacI (fragment): lac repressor; lacI; The lac repressor binds to the lac operator to inhibit transcription in E. coli. This inhibition can be relieved by adding lactose or isopropyl-β-D-thiogalactopyranoside (IPTG).
  10911..11499   -  rep_origin     ori: high-copy-number ColE1/pMB1/pBR322/pUC origin of replication
  11670..12530   -  CDS            AmpR: β-lactamase; bla; confers resistance to ampicillin, carbenicillin, and related antibiotics
  12531..12635   -  promoter       AmpR promoter: bla
