[The description below was written by a language model from this plasmid's Addgene catalogue record and pLannotate feature annotations shown in this document.]
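Description:
UAS-u(S)Cas9 is a Drosophila transgenesis and expression plasmid built on the pUASTattB backbone and designed to place Streptococcus pyogenes Cas9 under Gal4 control for tissue-specific CRISPR mutagenesis in flies. In E. coli it is maintained through a high-copy ColE1/pUC-type origin and selected with ampicillin via the β-lactamase gene. An f1 origin and remnants of a lac/lacZα cloning region with flanking T7 and T3 promoters are carried over from the parental vector. For fly work, the plasmid carries a φC31 attB site for integrase-mediated insertion into a genomic attP landing site. A mini-white gene serves as the eye-colour marker for identifying transformants, and a single loxP site lies next to it.

The expression cassette consists of five tandem Gal4-binding UAS repeats fused to the hsp70 basal promoter (the UAST promoter), so transcription depends on a Gal4 driver supplied by a separate transgene. Downstream sits the uORF(S)-Cas9 insert. The annotation detects a short coding segment of about 60 nt matching an mVenus-type fluorescent protein fragment just upstream of the Cas9 open reading frame, and this position is consistent with the short upstream ORF named in the insert. Upstream ORFs generally reduce translation of the downstream coding sequence. The record states that this version expresses Cas9 at a high level, which suggests that the short uORF attenuates expression only modestly. The transcript ends in the SV40 small t intron and SV40 polyadenylation signal typical of pUAST vectors. The annotated T antigen fragments and the NLS in that region are part of this SV40 3′ sequence, not tags on Cas9. The sequenced record (12,658 nt) is slightly longer than the catalogue size of 12,400 bp.
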