Addgene plasmid #127383: UAS-u(S)Cas9
Purpose: Expresses Cas9 at high level
Depositing lab: Michael Boutros. Depositing organization: Deutsches Krebsforschungszentrum (DKFZ). Publication: A large-scale resource for tissue-specific CRISPR mutagenesis in Drosophila. Port F, Strein C, Stricker M, Rauscher B, Heigwer F, Zhou J, Beyersdorffer C, Frei J, Hess A, Kern K, Lange L, Langner N, Malamud R, Pavlovic B, Radecke K, Schmitt L, Voos L, Valentini E, Boutros M. Elife. 2020 Feb 13;9. pii: 53865. doi: 10.7554/eLife.53865. PubMed 32053108.
Backbone
  Vector backbone: pUASTattB
  Backbone manufacturer: Johannes Bischof and Konrad Basler
  Total vector size (bp): 12400
  Vector type: Insect Expression, CRISPR
Growth in bacteria
  Bacterial resistance: Ampicillin, 100 μg/mL
  Growth temperature: 37°C
  Growth strain: DH5alpha
  Copy number: Unknown
Gene/Insert
  Gene/Insert name: uORF(S)-Cas9
  Promoter: UAST
  Cloning method: Gibson Cloning
  Sequencing primers: 5′ AATCAACTGCAACTACTG
Terms and licenses: Academic/Nonprofit Terms; Industry Terms: Not Available to Industry
How to cite: UAS-u(S)Cas9 was a gift from Michael Boutros (Addgene plasmid # 127383 ; http://n2t.net/addgene:127383 ; RRID:Addgene_127383)
